Addgene plasmid #77051: RNASEL gRNA (BRDN0001149212)
Purpose: 3rd generation lentiviral gRNA plasmid targeting human RNASEL
Depositing lab: John Doench & David Root. Depositing organization: Broad Institute. Publication: Optimized sgRNA design to maximize activity and minimize off-target effects of CRISPR-Cas9. Doench JG, Fusi N, Sullender M, Hegde M, Vaimberg EW, Donovan KF, Smith I, Tothova Z, Wilen C, Orchard R, Virgin HW, Listgarten J, Root DE. Nat Biotechnol. 2016 Jan 18. doi: 10.1038/nbt.3437. PubMed 26780180.
Backbone
  Vector backbone: lentiGuide-Puro
  Backbone manufacturer: Zhang Lab (Addgene plasmid # 52963)
  Vector type: Mammalian Expression, Lentiviral, CRISPR
  Selectable markers: Puromycin
Growth in bacteria
  Bacterial resistance: Ampicillin, 100 μg/mL
  Growth temperature: 37°C
  Growth strain: DH5alpha
  Copy number: High Copy
Gene/Insert
  Gene/Insert name: RNASEL (alt names: RNASEL; NM_021133.3)
  gRNA/shRNA sequence: GCGTGTTTGGATGTGCACAG
  Species: H. sapiens (human)
  Entrez Gene: RNASEL (a.k.a. PRCA1, RNS4)
  Promoter: hU6
  Cloning method: Unknown
  Sequencing primers: 5′ U6-F; 3′ pS2-R
Terms and licenses: Academic/Nonprofit Terms; Industry Terms: Not Available to Industry
Depositor comments: The gRNA was designed to target the following Genbank reference sequence(s): NM_021133.3. Note that this plasmid does NOT contain Cas9. It should be used in conjunction with lentiCas9-Blast (Addgene #52962) or otherwise with cell lines already expressing Cas9. Browse the full kinome gRNA library at http://www.addgene.org/pooled-library/broadgpp-human-kinome/ or visit http://www.broadinstitute.org/rnai/public/ for detailed protocols and information.
How to cite: RNASEL gRNA (BRDN0001149212) was a gift from John Doench & David Root (Addgene plasmid # 77051 ; http://n2t.net/addgene:77051 ; RRID:Addgene_77051)
