[The description below was written by a language model from this plasmid's Addgene catalogue record and pLannotate feature annotations shown in this document.]
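Description:
RNASEL gRNA (BRDN0001149212) is a third-generation lentiviral CRISPR guide plasmid built on the lentiGuide-Puro backbone and designed to deliver a single guide RNA against human RNASEL (also known as PRCA1 or RNS4). In bacteria it is maintained as a high-copy plasmid through a ColE1/pUC-type origin and selected with ampicillin via the β-lactamase gene. An f1 origin, an SV40 origin and remnants of the lac region and the T7/T3 promoters are carried over from the cloning backbone.

The transfer cassette begins with an RSV promoter fused to a truncated HIV-1 5' LTR, which makes genomic RNA production in packaging cells Tat-independent. It is followed by the Ψ packaging signal with a partial gag sequence, the Rev response element for nuclear export of the unspliced genome, and a cPPT/CTS that aids nuclear import. The cassette ends in a ΔU3 self-inactivating 3' LTR, so the integrated provirus lacks LTR promoter activity.

Two expression units sit between the LTRs. A human U6 RNA polymerase III promoter drives the RNASEL-specific spacer fused to the Streptococcus pyogenes Cas9 guide scaffold. An EF-1α core promoter with its intron A drives puromycin N-acetyltransferase, stabilised by a downstream WPRE, which allows puromycin selection of transduced mammalian cells.

The plasmid does not encode Cas9, so it must be used with a separate Cas9 lentivector or in cells that already express Cas9. The guide belongs to a human kinome gRNA set made with optimised sgRNA design rules and is suited to knocking out RNASEL in human cells.
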