Features (pLannotate 1.2.2; 29 found; start..end, strand, type, name):
     14..80      +  CDS            small t antigen (fragment): SV40 (simian virus 40) small t antigen
    106..317     +  promoter       EF-1α core promoter: core promoter for human elongation factor EF-1α
    318..1256    +  intron         EF-1α intron A: intron upstream of the start codon of human EF-1α
   1278..1877    +  CDS            PuroR (fragment): puromycin N-acetyltransferase; pac from Streptomyces; confers resistance to puromycin
   1893..2481    +  misc_feature   WPRE: woodchuck hepatitis virus posttranscriptional regulatory element
   2532..2551    +  misc_feature   cPPT/CTS (fragment): central polypurine tract and central termination sequence of HIV-1
   2553..2786    +  LTR            3' LTR (ΔU3): self-inactivating 3' long terminal repeat (LTR) from HIV-1
   2864..2985    +  polyA_signal   SV40 poly(A) signal: SV40 polyadenylation signal
   3025..3160    +  rep_origin     SV40 ori: SV40 origin of replication
   3181..3199    -  promoter       T7 promoter: promoter for bacteriophage T7 RNA polymerase
   3207..3362    +  CDS            lacZα (fragment): LacZα fragment of β-galactosidase; lacZ fragment
   3367..3795    +  rep_origin     f1 ori (sequence partly withheld): f1 bacteriophage origin of replication; arrow indicates direction of (+) strand synthesis
   3848..3952    +  promoter       AmpR promoter: bla
   3953..4813    +  CDS            AmpR: β-lactamase; bla; confers resistance to ampicillin, carbenicillin, and related antibiotics
   4984..5572    +  rep_origin     ori: high-copy-number ColE1/pMB1/pBR322/pUC origin of replication
   5755..5847    +  CDS            lacI (fragment): lac repressor; lacI; The lac repressor binds to the lac operator to inhibit transcription in E. coli. This inhibition can be relieved by adding lactose or isopropyl-β-D-thiogalactopyranoside (IPTG).
   5860..5881    +  protein_bind   CAP binding site: CAP binding activates transcription in the presence of cAMP. E. coli catabolite activator protein
   5896..5926    +  promoter       lac promoter: promoter for the E. coli lac operon
   5934..5950    +  protein_bind   lac operator: The lac repressor binds to the lac operator to inhibit transcription in E. coli. This inhibition can be relieved by adding lactose or isopropyl-β-D-thiogalactopyranoside (IPTG). lac repressor encoded by lacI
   5995..6013    +  promoter       T3 promoter: promoter for bacteriophage T3 RNA polymerase
   6041..6267    +  promoter       RSV promoter: Rous sarcoma virus enhancer/promoter
   6268..6448    +  LTR            5' LTR (truncated): truncated 5' long terminal repeat (LTR) from HIV-1
   6495..6620    +  misc_feature   HIV-1 Ψ: packaging signal of human immunodeficiency virus type 1
   6604..6967    +  CDS            HIV-1 gag (fragment): gag protein from human immunodeficiency virus 1; gag
   7113..7346    +  misc_feature   RRE: The Rev response element (RRE) of HIV-1 allows for Rev-dependent mRNA export from the nucleus to the cytoplasm.
   7723..7749    +  CDS            Rev (fragment): human immunodeficiency virus 1 (HIV-1) Rev protein; rev; enhances nuclear export of unspliced and incompletely spliced viral mRNAs
   7753..7993    +  promoter       U6 promoter: RNA polymerase III promoter for human U6 snRNA
   8023..8098    +  misc_RNA       gRNA scaffold: guide RNA scaffold for the Streptococcus pyogenes CRISPR/Cas9 system
   8154..8271    +  misc_feature   cPPT/CTS: central polypurine tract and central termination sequence of HIV-1
>Addgene plasmid #77051 | RNASEL gRNA (BRDN0001149212) | addgene full sequence | sequence record 187020 | Addgene Assembled Sequence
CCCGGGTGCAAAGATGGATAAAGTTTTAAACAGAGAGGAATCTTTGCAGCTAATGGACCTTCTAGGTCTT
GAAAGGAGTGGGAATTGGCTCCGGTGCCCGTCAGTGGGCAGAGCGCACATCGCCCACAGTCCCCGAGAAG
TTGGGGGGAGGGGTCGGCAATTGATCCGGTGCCTAGAGAAGGTGGCGCGGGGTAAACTGGGAAAGTGATG
TCGTGTACTGGCTCCGCCTTTTTCCCGAGGGTGGGGGAGAACCGTATATAAGTGCAGTAGTCGCCGTGAA
CGTTCTTTTTCGCAACGGGTTTGCCGCCAGAACACAGGTAAGTGCCGTGTGTGGTTCCCGCGGGCCTGGC
CTCTTTACGGGTTATGGCCCTTGCGTGCCTTGAATTACTTCCACCTGGCTGCAGTACGTGATTCTTGATC
CCGAGCTTCGGGTTGGAAGTGGGTGGGAGAGTTCGAGGCCTTGCGCTTAAGGAGCCCCTTCGCCTCGTGC
TTGAGTTGAGGCCTGGCCTGGGCGCTGGGGCCGCCGCGTGCGAATCTGGTGGCACCTTCGCGCCTGTCTC
GCTGCTTTCGATAAGTCTCTAGCCATTTAAAATTTTTGATGACCTGCTGCGACGCTTTTTTTCTGGCAAG
ATAGTCTTGTAAATGCGGGCCAAGATCTGCACACTGGTATTTCGGTTTTTGGGGCCGCGGGCGGCGACGG
GGCCCGTGCGTCCCAGCGCACATGTTCGGCGAGGCGGGGCCTGCGAGCGCGGCCACCGAGAATCGGACGG
GGGTAGTCTCAAGCTGGCCGGCCTGCTCTGGTGCCTGGCCTCGCGCCGCCGTGTATCGCCCCGCCCTGGG
CGGCAAGGCTGGCCCGGTCGGCACCAGTTGCGTGAGCGGAAAGATGGCCGCTTCCCGGCCCTGCTGCAGG
GAGCTCAAAATGGAGGACGCGGCGCTCGGGAGAGCGGGCGGGTGAGTCACCCACACAAAGGAAAAGGGCC
TTTCCGTCCTCAGCCGTCGCTTCATGTGACTCCACGGAGTACCGGGCGCCGTCCAGGCACCTCGATTAGT
TCTCGAGCTTTTGGAGTACGTCGTCTTTAGGTTGGGGGGAGGGGTTTTATGCGATGGAGTTTCCCCACAC
TGAGTGGGTGGAGACTGAAGTTAGGCCAGCTTGGCACTTGATGTAATTCTCCTTGGAATTTGCCCTTTTT
GAGTTTGGATCTTGGTTCATTCTCAAGCCTCAGACAGTGGTTCAAAGTTTTTTTCTTCCATTTCAGGTGT
CGTGACGTACGGCCACCATGACCGAGTACAAGCCCACGGTGCGCCTCGCCACCCGCGACGACGTCCCCAG
GGCCGTACGCACCCTCGCCGCCGCGTTCGCCGACTACCCCGCCACGCGCCACACCGTCGATCCGGACCGC
CACATCGAGCGGGTCACCGAGCTGCAAGAACTCTTCCTCACGCGCGTCGGGCTCGACATCGGCAAGGTGT
GGGTCGCGGACGACGGCGCCGCCGTGGCGGTCTGGACCACGCCGGAGAGCGTCGAAGCGGGGGCGGTGTT
CGCCGAGATCGGCCCGCGCATGGCCGAGTTGAGCGGTTCCCGGCTGGCCGCGCAGCAACAGATGGAAGGC
CTCCTGGCGCCGCACCGGCCCAAGGAGCCCGCGTGGTTCCTGGCCACCGTCGGAGTCTCGCCCGACCACC
AGGGCAAGGGTCTGGGCAGCGCCGTCGTGCTCCCCGGAGTGGAGGCGGCCGAGCGCGCCGGGGTGCCCGC
CTTCCTGGAGACCTCCGCGCCCCGCAACCTCCCCTTCTACGAGCGGCTCGGCTTCACCGTCACCGCCGAC
GTCGAGGTGCCCGAAGGACCGCGCACCTGGTGCATGACCCGCAAGCCCGGTGCCTGAACGCGTTAAGTCG
ACAATCAACCTCTGGATTACAAAATTTGTGAAAGATTGACTGGTATTCTTAACTATGTTGCTCCTTTTAC
GCTATGTGGATACGCTGCTTTAATGCCTTTGTATCATGCTATTGCTTCCCGTATGGCTTTCATTTTCTCC
TCCTTGTATAAATCCTGGTTGCTGTCTCTTTATGAGGAGTTGTGGCCCGTTGTCAGGCAACGTGGCGTGG
TGTGCACTGTGTTTGCTGACGCAACCCCCACTGGTTGGGGCATTGCCACCACCTGTCAGCTCCTTTCCGG
GACTTTCGCTTTCCCCCTCCCTATTGCCACGGCGGAACTCATCGCCGCCTGCCTTGCCCGCTGCTGGACA
GGGGCTCGGCTGTTGGGCACTGACAATTCCGTGGTGTTGTCGGGGAAATCATCGTCCTTTCCTTGGCTGC
TCGCCTGTGTTGCCACCTGGATTCTGCGCGGGACGTCCTTCTGCTACGTCCCTTCGGCCCTCAATCCAGC
GGACCTTCCTTCCCGCGGCCTGCTGCCGGCTCTGCGGCCTCTTCCGCGTCTTCGCCTTCGCCCTCAGACG
AGTCGGATCTCCCTTTGGGCCGCCTCCCCGCGTCGACTTTAAGACCAATGACTTACAAGGCAGCTGTAGA
TCTTAGCCACTTTTTAAAAGAAAAGGGGGGACTGGAAGGGCTAATTCACTCCCAACGAAGACAAGATCTG
CTTTTTGCTTGTACTGGGTCTCTCTGGTTAGACCAGATCTGAGCCTGGGAGCTCTCTGGCTAACTAGGGA
ACCCACTGCTTAAGCCTCAATAAAGCTTGCCTTGAGTGCTTCAAGTAGTGTGTGCCCGTCTGTTGTGTGA
CTCTGGTAACTAGAGATCCCTCAGACCCTTTTAGTCAGTGTGGAAAATCTCTAGCAGTACGTATAGTAGT
TCATGTCATCTTATTATTCAGTATTTATAACTTGCAAAGAAATGAATATCAGAGAGTGAGAGGAACTTGT
TTATTGCAGCTTATAATGGTTACAAATAAAGCAATAGCATCACAAATTTCACAAATAAAGCATTTTTTTC
ACTGCATTCTAGTTGTGGTTTGTCCAAACTCATCAATGTATCTTATCATGTCTGGCTCTAGCTATCCCGC
CCCTAACTCCGCCCATCCCGCCCCTAACTCCGCCCAGTTCCGCCCATTCTCCGCCCCATGGCTGACTAAT
TTTTTTTATTTATGCAGAGGCCGAGGCCGCCTCGGCCTCTGAGCTATTCCAGAAGTAGTGAGGAGGCTTT
TTTGGAGGCCTAGGGACGTACCCAATTCGCCCTATAGTGAGTCGTATTACGCGCGCTCACTGGCCGTCGT
TTTACAACGTCGTGACTGGGAAAACCCTGGCGTTACCCAACTTAATCGCCTTGCAGCACATCCCCCTTTC
GCCAGCTGGCGTAATAGCGAAGAGGCCCGCACCGATCGCCCTTCCCAACAGTTGCGCAGCCTGAATGGCG
AATGGG
[124 nt withheld, positions 3367-3490]
C
[91 nt withheld, positions 3492-3582]
A
[49 nt withheld, positions 3584-3632]
CCTTTGACGTTGGAGTCCACGTTCTTT
[37 nt withheld, positions 3660-3696]
ACCCTATCTCGGTCTATTCTTTTGATTTATAAGGGATTTTGCCGATTTCGGCCTATTGGTTAAAAAATGA
GCTGATTTAACAAAAATTTAACGCGAATTTTAACAAAATATTAACGCTTACAATTTAGGTGGCACTTTTC
GGGGAAATGTGCGCGGAACCCCTATTTGTTTATTTTTCTAAATACATTCAAATATGTATCCGCTCATGAG
ACAATAACCCTGATAAATGCTTCAATAATATTGAAAAAGGAAGAGTATGAGTATTCAACATTTCCGTGTC
GCCCTTATTCCCTTTTTTGCGGCATTTTGCCTTCCTGTTTTTGCTCACCCAGAAACGCTGGTGAAAGTAA
AAGATGCTGAAGATCAGTTGGGTGCACGAGTGGGTTACATCGAACTGGATCTCAACAGCGGTAAGATCCT
TGAGAGTTTTCGCCCCGAAGAACGTTTTCCAATGATGAGCACTTTTAAAGTTCTGCTATGTGGCGCGGTA
TTATCCCGTATTGACGCCGGGCAAGAGCAACTCGGTCGCCGCATACACTATTCTCAGAATGACTTGGTTG
AGTACTCACCAGTCACAGAAAAGCATCTTACGGATGGCATGACAGTAAGAGAATTATGCAGTGCTGCCAT
AACCATGAGTGATAACACTGCGGCCAACTTACTTCTGACAACGATCGGAGGACCGAAGGAGCTAACCGCT
TTTTTGCACAACATGGGGGATCATGTAACTCGCCTTGATCGTTGGGAACCGGAGCTGAATGAAGCCATAC
CAAACGACGAGCGTGACACCACGATGCCTGTAGCAATGGCAACAACGTTGCGCAAACTATTAACTGGCGA
ACTACTTACTCTAGCTTCCCGGCAACAATTAATAGACTGGATGGAGGCGGATAAAGTTGCAGGACCACTT
CTGCGCTCGGCCCTTCCGGCTGGCTGGTTTATTGCTGATAAATCTGGAGCCGGTGAGCGTGGGTCTCGCG
GTATCATTGCAGCACTGGGGCCAGATGGTAAGCCCTCCCGTATCGTAGTTATCTACACGACGGGGAGTCA
GGCAACTATGGATGAACGAAATAGACAGATCGCTGAGATAGGTGCCTCACTGATTAAGCATTGGTAACTG
TCAGACCAAGTTTACTCATATATACTTTAGATTGATTTAAAACTTCATTTTTAATTTAAAAGGATCTAGG
TGAAGATCCTTTTTGATAATCTCATGACCAAAATCCCTTAACGTGAGTTTTCGTTCCACTGAGCGTCAGA
CCCCGTAGAAAAGATCAAAGGATCTTCTTGAGATCCTTTTTTTCTGCGCGTAATCTGCTGCTTGCAAACA
AAAAAACCACCGCTACCAGCGGTGGTTTGTTTGCCGGATCAAGAGCTACCAACTCTTTTTCCGAAGGTAA
CTGGCTTCAGCAGAGCGCAGATACCAAATACTGTTCTTCTAGTGTAGCCGTAGTTAGGCCACCACTTCAA
GAACTCTGTAGCACCGCCTACATACCTCGCTCTGCTAATCCTGTTACCAGTGGCTGCTGCCAGTGGCGAT
AAGTCGTGTCTTACCGGGTTGGACTCAAGACGATAGTTACCGGATAAGGCGCAGCGGTCGGGCTGAACGG
GGGGTTCGTGCACACAGCCCAGCTTGGAGCGAACGACCTACACCGAACTGAGATACCTACAGCGTGAGCT
ATGAGAAAGCGCCACGCTTCCCGAAGGGAGAAAGGCGGACAGGTATCCGGTAAGCGGCAGGGTCGGAACA
GGAGAGCGCACGAGGGAGCTTCCAGGGGGAAACGCCTGGTATCTTTATAGTCCTGTCGGGTTTCGCCACC
TCTGACTTGAGCGTCGATTTTTGTGATGCTCGTCAGGGGGGCGGAGCCTATGGAAAAACGCCAGCAACGC
GGCCTTTTTACGGTTCCTGGCCTTTTGCTGGCCTTTTGCTCACATGTTCTTTCCTGCGTTATCCCCTGAT
TCTGTGGATAACCGTATTACCGCCTTTGAGTGAGCTGATACCGCTCGCCGCAGCCGAACGACCGAGCGCA
GCGAGTCAGTGAGCGAGGAAGCGGAAGAGCGCCCAATACGCAAACCGCCTCTCCCCGCGCGTTGGCCGAT
TCATTAATGCAGCTGGCACGACAGGTTTCCCGACTGGAAAGCGGGCAGTGAGCGCAACGCAATTAATGTG
AGTTAGCTCACTCATTAGGCACCCCAGGCTTTACACTTTATGCTTCCGGCTCGTATGTTGTGTGGAATTG
TGAGCGGATAACAATTTCACACAGGAAACAGCTATGACCATGATTACGCCAAGCGCGCAATTAACCCTCA
CTAAAGGGAACAAAAGCTGGAGCTGCAAGCTTAATGTAGTCTTATGCAATACTCTTGTAGTCTTGCAACA
TGGTAACGATGAGTTAGCAACATGCCTTACAAGGAGAGAAAAAGCACCGTGCATGCCGATTGGTGGAAGT
AAGGTGGTACGATCGTGCCTTATTAGGAAGGCAACAGACGGGTCTGACATGGATTGGACGAACCACTGAA
TTGCCGCATTGCAGAGATATTGTATTTAAGTGCCTAGCTCGATACATAAACGGGTCTCTCTGGTTAGACC
AGATCTGAGCCTGGGAGCTCTCTGGCTAACTAGGGAACCCACTGCTTAAGCCTCAATAAAGCTTGCCTTG
AGTGCTTCAAGTAGTGTGTGCCCGTCTGTTGTGTGACTCTGGTAACTAGAGATCCCTCAGACCCTTTTAG
TCAGTGTGGAAAATCTCTAGCAGTGGCGCCCGAACAGGGACTTGAAAGCGAAAGGGAAACCAGAGGAGCT
CTCTCGACGCAGGACTCGGCTTGCTGAAGCGCGCACGGCAAGAGGCGAGGGGCGGCGACTGGTGAGTACG
CCAAAAATTTTGACTAGCGGAGGCTAGAAGGAGAGAGATGGGTGCGAGAGCGTCAGTATTAAGCGGGGGA
GAATTAGATCGCGATGGGAAAAAATTCGGTTAAGGCCAGGGGGAAAGAAAAAATATAAATTAAAACATAT
AGTATGGGCAAGCAGGGAGCTAGAACGATTCGCAGTTAATCCTGGCCTGTTAGAAACATCAGAAGGCTGT
AGACAAATACTGGGACAGCTACAACCATCCCTTCAGACAGGATCAGAAGAACTTAGATCATTATATAATA
CAGTAGCAACCCTCTATTGTGTGCATCAAAGGATAGAGATAAAAGACACCAAGGAAGCTTTAGACAAGAT
AGAGGAAGAGCAAAACAAAAGTAAGACCACCGCACAGCAAGCGGCCGCTGATCTTCAGACCTGGAGGAGG
AGATATGAGGGACAATTGGAGAAGTGAATTATATAAATATAAAGTAGTAAAAATTGAACCATTAGGAGTA
GCACCCACCAAGGCAAAGAGAAGAGTGGTGCAGAGAGAAAAAAGAGCAGTGGGAATAGGAGCTTTGTTCC
TTGGGTTCTTGGGAGCAGCAGGAAGCACTATGGGCGCAGCGTCAATGACGCTGACGGTACAGGCCAGACA
ATTATTGTCTGGTATAGTGCAGCAGCAGAACAATTTGCTGAGGGCTATTGAGGCGCAACAGCATCTGTTG
CAACTCACAGTCTGGGGCATCAAGCAGCTCCAGGCAAGAATCCTGGCTGTGGAAAGATACCTAAAGGATC
AACAGCTCCTGGGGATTTGGGGTTGCTCTGGAAAACTCATTTGCACCACTGCTGTGCCTTGGAATGCTAG
TTGGAGTAATAAATCTCTGGAACAGATTTGGAATCACACGACCTGGATGGAGTGGGACAGAGAAATTAAC
AATTACACAAGCTTAATACACTCCTTAATTGAAGAATCGCAAAACCAGCAAGAAAAGAATGAACAAGAAT
TATTGGAATTAGATAAATGGGCAAGTTTGTGGAATTGGTTTAACATAACAAATTGGCTGTGGTATATAAA
ATTATTCATAATGATAGTAGGAGGCTTGGTAGGTTTAAGAATAGTTTTTGCTGTACTTTCTATAGTGAAT
AGAGTTAGGCAGGGATATTCACCATTATCGTTTCAGACCCACCTCCCAACCCCGAGGGGACCCAGAGAGG
GCCTATTTCCCATGATTCCTTCATATTTGCATATACGATACAAGGCTGTTAGAGAGATAATTAGAATTAA
TTTGACTGTAAACACAAAGATATTAGTACAAAATACGTGACGTAGAAAGTAATAATTTCTTGGGTAGTTT
GCAGTTTTAAAATTATGTTTTAAAATGGACTATCATATGCTTACCGTAACTTGAAAGTATTTCGATTTCT
TGGCTTTATATATCTTGTGGAAAGGACGAAACACCGGCGTGTTTGGATGTGCACAGGTTTTAGAGCTAGA
AATAGCAAGTTAAAATAAGGCTAGTCCGTTATCAACTTGAAAAAGTGGCACCGAGTCGGTGCTTTTTTAA
GCTTGGCGTAACTAGATCTTGAGACAAATGGCAGTATTCATCCACAATTTTAAAAGAAAAGGGGGGATTG
GGGGGTACAGTGCAGGGGAAAGAATAGTAGACATAATAGCAACAGACATACAAACTAAAGAATTACAAAA
ACAAATTACAAAAATTCAAAATTTTCGGGTTTATTACAGGGACAGCAGAGATCCACTTTGGCGCCGGCTC
GAGGGGG
