>Addgene plasmid #77051 | RNASEL gRNA (BRDN0001149212) | depositor partial sequence | sequence record 144511 | Target Sequence
GCGTGTTTGGATGTGCACAG
