>Addgene plasmid #77051 | RNASEL gRNA (BRDN0001149212) | addgene partial sequence | sequence record 187019 | hU6-F
AGAAAGTAATAATTTCTTGGGTAGTTTGCAGTTTTAAAATTATGTTTTAAAATGGACTATCATATGCTTA
CCGTAACTTGAAAGTATTTCGATTTCTTGGCTTTATATATCTTGTGGAAAGGACGAAACACCGGCGTGTT
TGGATGTGCACAGGTTTTAGAGCTAGAAATAGCAAGTTAAAATAAGGCTAGTCCGTTATCAACTTGAAAA
AGTGGCACCGAGTCGGTGCTTTTTTAAGCTTGGCGTAACTAGATCTTGAGACAAATGGCAGTATTCATCC
ACAATTTTAAAAGAAAAGGGGGGATTGGGGGGTACAGTGCAGGGGAAAGAATAGTAGACATAATAGCAAC
AGACATACAAACTAAAGAATTACAAAAACAAATTACAAAAATTCAAAATTTTCGGGTTTATTACAGGGAC
AGCAGAGATCCACTTTGGCGCCGGCTCGAGGGGGCCCGGGTGCAAAGATGGATAAAGTTTTAAACAGAGA
GGAATCTTTGCAGCTAATGGACCTTCTAGGTCTTGAAAGGAGTGGGAATTGGCTCCGGTGCCCGTCAGTG
GGCAGAGCGC
